Addgene plasmid #18825: TRPML1-HA
Depositing lab: Craig Montell. Depositing organization: Johns Hopkins University and School of Medicine. Publication: Lysosomal localization of TRPML3 depends on TRPML2 and the mucolipidosis-associated protein TRPML1. Venkatachalam K, Hofmann T, Montell C. J Biol Chem. 2006 Jun 23. 281(25):17517-27. 10.1074/jbc.M600807200 PubMed 16606612.
Backbone
  Vector backbone: pcDNA3.1
  Backbone manufacturer: Invitrogen
  Backbone size w/o insert (bp): 5500
  Vector type: Mammalian Expression
  Selectable markers: Neomycin (select with G418)
Growth in bacteria
  Bacterial resistance: Ampicillin, 100 μg/mL
  Growth temperature: 37°C
  Growth strain: DH5alpha
  Copy number: High Copy
Gene/Insert
  Gene/Insert name: TRPML1 (alt name: Mucolipin-1)
  Species: H. sapiens (human)
  Insert size (bp): 1743
  GenBank ID: NM_020533
  Entrez Gene: MCOLN1 (a.k.a. LECD, MG-2, ML1, ML4, MLIV, MST080, MSTP080, TRP-ML1, TRPM-L1, TRPML1)
  Promoter: CMV
  Tag / fusion protein: HA (C terminal on backbone)
  Cloning method: Restriction Enzyme; 5′ cloning site HindIII (not destroyed); 3′ cloning site XhoI (not destroyed)
  Sequencing primers: 5′ CMV-F; 3′ BGH-rev
Resource information
  A portion of this plasmid was derived from a plasmid made by: EST from Invitrogen
Terms and licenses: Academic/Nonprofit Terms; Industry Terms: Not Available to Industry
How to cite: TRPML1-HA was a gift from Craig Montell (Addgene plasmid # 18825 ; http://n2t.net/addgene:18825 ; RRID:Addgene_18825)
