[The description below was written by a language model from this plasmid's Addgene catalogue record and pLannotate feature annotations shown in this document.]
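Description:
TRPML1-HA is a mammalian expression plasmid built on the pcDNA3.1 backbone that carries the human MCOLN1 coding sequence, which encodes TRPML1 (mucolipin-1), the TRP-family cation channel associated with mucolipidosis type IV. The roughly 1.7 kb insert, derived from a commercial EST clone, was placed between HindIII and XhoI sites. It lies downstream of the human cytomegalovirus immediate early enhancer and promoter and upstream of the bovine growth hormone polyadenylation signal, giving strong constitutive expression in transfected mammalian cells. A T7 promoter between the CMV promoter and the insert allows in vitro transcription.

The catalogue entry describes a C-terminal HA tag supplied by the backbone. However, the automated annotation of the 7,260 nt sequence does not flag an HA epitope and instead finds a V5 tag shortly downstream of the MCOLN1 open reading frame. The record does not establish whether that V5 sequence is in frame or translated, so the tag configuration should be confirmed against the sequence.

In E. coli the plasmid replicates from a high-copy ColE1/pUC-type origin and is selected through the β-lactamase ampicillin resistance gene. An f1 origin permits single-stranded DNA production. For mammalian cells, an SV40 early promoter drives the neomycin phosphotransferase gene, terminated by an SV40 poly(A) signal, which allows G418 selection of stable lines. Small annotated fragments such as the partial HIV-1 LTR, ble and lacI hits are most likely backbone remnants or annotation artefacts rather than functional elements. The associated publication concerns the lysosomal localization of TRPML3 and its dependence on TRPML2 and TRPML1, which is consistent with using this construct to express epitope-tagged TRPML1 for localization and interaction studies.
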