Features (pLannotate 1.2.2; 21 found; start..end, strand, type, name):
     28..80      -  misc_feature   bom (fragment): basis of mobility region from pBR322
    235..614     +  enhancer       CMV enhancer: human cytomegalovirus immediate early enhancer
    615..818     +  promoter       CMV promoter: human cytomegalovirus (CMV) immediate early promoter
    814..847     +  LTR            5' LTR (truncated) (fragment): truncated 5' long terminal repeat (LTR) from HIV-1
    863..881     +  promoter       T7 promoter: promoter for bacteriophage T7 RNA polymerase
    960..2699    +  CDS            MCOLN1 (sequence withheld): MCLN1_HUMAN - Also known as ML4, TRPML1 From Homo sapiens (Human).
   2758..2799    +  CDS            V5 tag: epitope tag from simian virus 5
   2855..3079    +  polyA_signal   bGH poly(A) signal: bovine growth hormone polyadenylation signal
   3083..3104    +  promoter       SV40 promoter (fragment): SV40 enhancer and early promoter
   3125..3553    +  rep_origin     f1 ori (sequence partly withheld): f1 bacteriophage origin of replication; arrow indicates direction of (+) strand synthesis
   3567..3896    +  promoter       SV40 promoter: SV40 enhancer and early promoter
   3963..4754    +  CDS            neo: KKA2_KLEPN - Also known as kan, nptII. Experimental evidence at protein level: Swiss-Prot protein existence level 1. Resistance to kanamycin, neomycin, paromomycin, ribostamycin, butirosin and gentamicin B. From Klebsiella pneumoniae.
   4780..4938    +  CDS            ble (fragment): BLE_KLEPN - Experimental evidence at protein level: Swiss-Prot protein existence level 1. Binding protein with a strong affinity to the bleomycin family of antibiotics. Binds to CL990; an antimitotic-antibiotic compound. From Klebsiella pneumoniae.
   4933..5054    +  polyA_signal   SV40 poly(A) signal: SV40 polyadenylation signal
   5127..5143    -  protein_bind   lac operator: The lac repressor binds to the lac operator to inhibit transcription in E. coli. This inhibition can be relieved by adding lactose or isopropyl-β-D-thiogalactopyranoside (IPTG). lac repressor encoded by lacI
   5151..5181    -  promoter       lac promoter: promoter for the E. coli lac operon
   5196..5217    -  protein_bind   CAP binding site: CAP binding activates transcription in the presence of cAMP. E. coli catabolite activator protein
   5230..5322    -  CDS            lacI (fragment): lac repressor; lacI; The lac repressor binds to the lac operator to inhibit transcription in E. coli. This inhibition can be relieved by adding lactose or isopropyl-β-D-thiogalactopyranoside (IPTG).
   5505..6093    -  rep_origin     ori: high-copy-number ColE1/pMB1/pBR322/pUC origin of replication
   6264..7124    -  CDS            AmpR: β-lactamase; bla; confers resistance to ampicillin, carbenicillin, and related antibiotics
   7125..7229    -  promoter       AmpR promoter: bla
>Addgene plasmid #18825 | TRPML1-HA | addgene full sequence | sequence record 129746 | Addgene NGS Result
GACGGATCGGGAGATCTCCCGATCCCCTATGGTGCACTCTCAGTACAATCTGCTCTGATGCCGCATAGTT
AAGCCAGTATCTGCTCCCTGCTTGTGTGTTGGAGGTCGCTGAGTAGTGCGCGAGCAAAATTTAAGCTACA
ACAAGGCAAGGCTTGACCGACAATTGCATGAAGAATCTGCTTAGGGTTAGGCGTTTTGCGCTGCTTCGCG
ATGTACGGGCCAGATATACGCGTTGACATTGATTATTGACTAGTTATTAATAGTAATCAATTACGGGGTC
ATTAGTTCATAGCCCATATATGGAGTTCCGCGTTACATAACTTACGGTAAATGGCCCGCCTGGCTGACCG
CCCAACGACCCCCGCCCATTGACGTCAATAATGACGTATGTTCCCATAGTAACGCCAATAGGGACTTTCC
ATTGACGTCAATGGGTGGAGTATTTACGGTAAACTGCCCACTTGGCAGTACATCAAGTGTATCATATGCC
AAGTACGCCCCCTATTGACGTCAATGACGGTAAATGGCCCGCCTGGCATTATGCCCAGTACATGACCTTA
TGGGACTTTCCTACTTGGCAGTACATCTACGTATTAGTCATCGCTATTACCATGGTGATGCGGTTTTGGC
AGTACATCAATGGGCGTGGATAGCGGTTTGACTCACGGGGATTTCCAAGTCTCCACCCCATTGACGTCAA
TGGGAGTTTGTTTTGGCACCAAAATCAACGGGACTTTCCAAAATGTCGTAACAACTCCGCCCCATTGACG
CAAATGGGCGGTAGGCGTGTACGGTGGGAGGTCTATATAAGCAGAGCTCTCTGGCTAACTAGAGAACCCA
CTGCTTACTGGCTTATCGAAATTAATACGACTCACTATAGGGAGACCCAAGCTGGCTAGTTAAGCTTGGT
ACCGAGCTCGGATCCACTAGTCCAGTGTGGTGGAATTGCCCTTGCCACC
[1740 nt withheld, positions 960-2699]
CTCGAGTACCCATATGATGTTCCTGATTACGCGTAATCTAGAGGGCCCGCGGTTCGAAGGTAAGCCTATC
CCTAACCCTCTCCTCGGTCTCGATTCTACGCGTACCGGTCATCATCACCATCACCATTGAGTTTAAACCC
GCTGATCAGCCTCGACTGTGCCTTCTAGTTGCCAGCCATCTGTTGTTTGCCCCTCCCCCGTGCCTTCCTT
GACCCTGGAAGGTGCCACTCCCACTGTCCTTTCCTAATAAAATGAGGAAATTGCATCGCATTGTCTGAGT
AGGTGTCATTCTATTCTGGGGGGTGGGGTGGGGCAGGACAGCAAGGGGGAGGATTGGGAAGACAATAGCA
GGCATGCTGGGGATGCGGTGGGCTCTATGGCTTCTGAGGCGGAAAGAACCAGCTGGGGCTCTAGGGGGTA
TCCCC
[124 nt withheld, positions 3125-3248]
C
[91 nt withheld, positions 3250-3340]
A
[49 nt withheld, positions 3342-3390]
CCTTTGACGTTGGAGTCCACGTTCTTT
[37 nt withheld, positions 3418-3454]
ACCCTATCTCGGTCTATTCTTTTGATTTATAAGGGATTTTGCCGATTTCGGCCTATTGGTTAAAAAATGA
GCTGATTTAACAAAAATTTAACGCGAATTAATTCTGTGGAATGTGTGTCAGTTAGGGTGTGGAAAGTCCC
CAGGCTCCCCAGCAGGCAGAAGTATGCAAAGCATGCATCTCAATTAGTCAGCAACCAGGTGTGGAAAGTC
CCCAGGCTCCCCAGCAGGCAGAAGTATGCAAAGCATGCATCTCAATTAGTCAGCAACCATAGTCCCGCCC
CTAACTCCGCCCATCCCGCCCCTAACTCCGCCCAGTTCCGCCCATTCTCCGCCCCATGGCTGACTAATTT
TTTTTATTTATGCAGAGGCCGAGGCCGCCTCTGCCTCTGAGCTATTCCAGAAGTAGTGAGGAGGCTTTTT
TGGAGGCCTAGGCTTTTGCAAAAAGCTCCCGGGAGCTTGTATATCCATTTTCGGATCTGATCAAGAGACA
GGATGAGGATCGTTTCGCATGATTGAACAAGATGGATTGCACGCAGGTTCTCCGGCCGCTTGGGTGGAGA
GGCTATTCGGCTATGACTGGGCACAACAGACAATCGGCTGCTCTGATGCCGCCGTGTTCCGGCTGTCAGC
GCAGGGGCGCCCGGTTCTTTTTGTCAAGACCGACCTGTCCGGTGCCCTGAATGAACTGCAGGACGAGGCA
GCGCGGCTATCGTGGCTGGCCACGACGGGCGTTCCTTGCGCAGCTGTGCTCGACGTTGTCACTGAAGCGG
GAAGGGACTGGCTGCTATTGGGCGAAGTGCCGGGGCAGGATCTCCTGTCATCTCACCTTGCTCCTGCCGA
GAAAGTATCCATCATGGCTGATGCAATGCGGCGGCTGCATACGCTTGATCCGGCTACCTGCCCATTCGAC
CACCAAGCGAAACATCGCATCGAGCGAGCACGTACTCGGATGGAAGCCGGTCTTGTCGATCAGGATGATC
TGGACGAAGAGCATCAGGGGCTCGCGCCAGCCGAACTGTTCGCCAGGCTCAAGGCGCGCATGCCCGACGG
CGAGGATCTCGTCGTGACCCATGGCGATGCCTGCTTGCCGAATATCATGGTGGAAAATGGCCGCTTTTCT
GGATTCATCGACTGTGGCCGGCTGGGTGTGGCGGACCGCTATCAGGACATAGCGTTGGCTACCCGTGATA
TTGCTGAAGAGCTTGGCGGCGAATGGGCTGACCGCTTCCTCGTGCTTTACGGTATCGCCGCTCCCGATTC
GCAGCGCATCGCCTTCTATCGCCTTCTTGACGAGTTCTTCTGAGCGGGACTCTGGGGTTCGCGAAATGAC
CGACCAAGCGACGCCCAACCTGCCATCACGAGATTTCGATTCCACCGCCGCCTTCTATGAAAGGTTGGGC
TTCGGAATCGTTTTCCGGGACGCCGGCTGGATGATCCTCCAGCGCGGGGATCTCATGCTGGAGTTCTTCG
CCCACCCCAACTTGTTTATTGCAGCTTATAATGGTTACAAATAAAGCAATAGCATCACAAATTTCACAAA
TAAAGCATTTTTTTCACTGCATTCTAGTTGTGGTTTGTCCAAACTCATCAATGTATCTTATCATGTCTGT
ATACCGTCGACCTCTAGCTAGAGCTTGGCGTAATCATGGTCATAGCTGTTTCCTGTGTGAAATTGTTATC
CGCTCACAATTCCACACAACATACGAGCCGGAAGCATAAAGTGTAAAGCCTGGGGTGCCTAATGAGTGAG
CTAACTCACATTAATTGCGTTGCGCTCACTGCCCGCTTTCCAGTCGGGAAACCTGTCGTGCCAGCTGCAT
TAATGAATCGGCCAACGCGCGGGGAGAGGCGGTTTGCGTATTGGGCGCTCTTCCGCTTCCTCGCTCACTG
ACTCGCTGCGCTCGGTCGTTCGGCTGCGGCGAGCGGTATCAGCTCACTCAAAGGCGGTAATACGGTTATC
CACAGAATCAGGGGATAACGCAGGAAAGAACATGTGAGCAAAAGGCCAGCAAAAGGCCAGGAACCGTAAA
AAGGCCGCGTTGCTGGCGTTTTTCCATAGGCTCCGCCCCCCTGACGAGCATCACAAAAATCGACGCTCAA
GTCAGAGGTGGCGAAACCCGACAGGACTATAAAGATACCAGGCGTTTCCCCCTGGAAGCTCCCTCGTGCG
CTCTCCTGTTCCGACCCTGCCGCTTACCGGATACCTGTCCGCCTTTCTCCCTTCGGGAAGCGTGGCGCTT
TCTCATAGCTCACGCTGTAGGTATCTCAGTTCGGTGTAGGTCGTTCGCTCCAAGCTGGGCTGTGTGCACG
AACCCCCCGTTCAGCCCGACCGCTGCGCCTTATCCGGTAACTATCGTCTTGAGTCCAACCCGGTAAGACA
CGACTTATCGCCACTGGCAGCAGCCACTGGTAACAGGATTAGCAGAGCGAGGTATGTAGGCGGTGCTACA
GAGTTCTTGAAGTGGTGGCCTAACTACGGCTACACTAGAAGAACAGTATTTGGTATCTGCGCTCTGCTGA
AGCCAGTTACCTTCGGAAAAAGAGTTGGTAGCTCTTGATCCGGCAAACAAACCACCGCTGGTAGCGGTGG
TTTTTTTGTTTGCAAGCAGCAGATTACGCGCAGAAAAAAAGGATCTCAAGAAGATCCTTTGATCTTTTCT
ACGGGGTCTGACGCTCAGTGGAACGAAAACTCACGTTAAGGGATTTTGGTCATGAGATTATCAAAAAGGA
TCTTCACCTAGATCCTTTTAAATTAAAAATGAAGTTTTAAATCAATCTAAAGTATATATGAGTAAACTTG
GTCTGACAGTTACCAATGCTTAATCAGTGAGGCACCTATCTCAGCGATCTGTCTATTTCGTTCATCCATA
GTTGCCTGACTCCCCGTCGTGTAGATAACTACGATACGGGAGGGCTTACCATCTGGCCCCAGTGCTGCAA
TGATACCGCGAGACCCACGCTCACCGGCTCCAGATTTATCAGCAATAAACCAGCCAGCCGGAAGGGCCGA
GCGCAGAAGTGGTCCTGCAACTTTATCCGCCTCCATCCAGTCTATTAATTGTTGCCGGGAAGCTAGAGTA
AGTAGTTCGCCAGTTAATAGTTTGCGCAACGTTGTTGCCATTGCTACAGGCATCGTGGTGTCACGCTCGT
CGTTTGGTATGGCTTCATTCAGCTCCGGTTCCCAACGATCAAGGCGAGTTACATGATCCCCCATGTTGTG
CAAAAAAGCGGTTAGCTCCTTCGGTCCTCCGATCGTTGTCAGAAGTAAGTTGGCCGCAGTGTTATCACTC
ATGGTTATGGCAGCACTGCATAATTCTCTTACTGTCATGCCATCCGTAAGATGCTTTTCTGTGACTGGTG
AGTACTCAACCAAGTCATTCTGAGAATAGTGTATGCGGCGACCGAGTTGCTCTTGCCCGGCGTCAATACG
GGATAATACCGCGCCACATAGCAGAACTTTAAAAGTGCTCATCATTGGAAAACGTTCTTCGGGGCGAAAA
CTCTCAAGGATCTTACCGCTGTTGAGATCCAGTTCGATGTAACCCACTCGTGCACCCAACTGATCTTCAG
CATCTTTTACTTTCACCAGCGTTTCTGGGTGAGCAAAAACAGGAAGGCAAAATGCCGCAAAAAAGGGAAT
AAGGGCGACACGGAAATGTTGAATACTCATACTCTTCCTTTTTCAATATTATTGAAGCATTTATCAGGGT
TATTGTCTCATGAGCGGATACATATTTGAATGTATTTAGAAAAATAAACAAATAGGGGTTCCGCGCACAT
TTCCCCGAAAAGTGCCACCTGACGTC
