>Addgene plasmid #18825 | TRPML1-HA | addgene partial sequence | sequence record 24715 | BGH-rev
ATGGTGATGGTGATGATGACCGGTACGCGTAGAATCGAGACCGAGGAGAGGGTTAGGGATAGGCTTACCT
TCGAACCGCGGGCCCTCTAGATTACGCGTAATCAGGAACATCATATGGGTACTCGAG
[531 nt withheld, positions 128-658]
